>Addgene plasmid #237393 | pTG618 | addgene full sequence | sequence record 474529 | Addgene NGS Result
GAAGATCCTTTGATCTTTTCTACGGGGTCTGACGCTCAGTGGAACGAAAACTCACGTTAAGGGATTTTGG
TCATGAGATTATCAAAAAGGATCTTCACCTAGATCCTTTTAAATTAAAAATGAAGTTTTAAATCAATCTA
AAGTATATATGAGTAAACTTGGTCTGACAGTTACCAATGCTTAATCAGTGAGGCACCTATCTCAGCGATC
TGTCTATTTCGTTCATCCATAGTTGCCTGACTCCCCGTCGTGTAGATAACTACGATACGGGAGGGCTTAC
CATCTGGCCCCAGTGCTGCAATGATACCGCGAGAACCACGCTCACCGGCTCCAGATTTATCAGCAATAAA
CCAGCCAGCCGGAAGGGCCGAGCGCAGAAGTGGTCCTGCAACTTTATCCGCCTCCATCCAGTCTATTAAT
TGTTGCCGGGAAGCTAGAGTAAGTAGTTCGCCAGTTAATAGTTTGCGCAACGTTGTTGCCATTGCTACAG
GCATCGTGGTGTCACGCTCGTCGTTTGGTATGGCTTCATTCAGCTCCGGTTCCCAACGATCAAGGCGAGT
TACATGATCCCCCATGTTGTGCAAAAAAGCGGTTAGCTCCTTCGGTCCTCCGATCGTTGTCAGAAGTAAG
TTGGCCGCAGTGTTATCACTCATGGTTATGGCAGCACTGCATAATTCTCTTACTGTCATGCCATCCGTAA
GATGCTTTTCTGTGACTGGTGAGTACTCAACCAAGTCATTCTGAGAATAGTGTATGCGGCGACCGAGTTG
CTCTTGCCCGGCGTCAATACGGGATAATACCGCGCCACATAGCAGAACTTTAAAAGTGCTCATCATTGGA
AAACGTTCTTCGGGGCGAAAACTCTCAAGGATCTTACCGCTGTTGAGATCCAGTTCGATGTAACCCACTC
GTGCACCCAACTGATCTTCAGCATCTTTTACTTTCACCAGCGTTTCTGGGTGAGCAAAAACAGGAAGGCA
AAATGCCGCAAAAAAGGGAATAAGGGCGACACGGAAATGTTGAATACTCATACTCTTCCTTTTTCAATAT
TATTGAAGCATTTATCAGGGTTATTGTCTCATGAGCGGATACATATTTGAATGTATTTAGAAAAATAAAC
AAATAGGGGTTCCGCGCACATTTCCCCGAAAAGTGCCACCTGACGTCTAAGAAACCATTATTATCATGAC
ATTAACCTATAAAAATAGGCGTATCACGAGGCCCTTTTGTCTCGCGCGTTTCGGTGATGACGGTGAAAAC
CTCTGACACATGCAGCTCCCGGAGACTGTCACAGCTTGTCTGTAAGCGGATGCCGGGAGCAGACAAGCCC
GTCAGGGCGCGTCAGCGGGTGTTGGCGGGTGTCGGGGCTGGCTTAACTATGCGGCATCAGAGCAGATTGT
ACTGAGAGTGCACCATATGCGGTGTGAAATACCGCACAGATGCGTAAGGAGAAAATACCGCATCAGGCGC
CATTCGCCATTCAGGCTGCGCAACTGTTGGGAAGGGCGATCGGTGCGGGCCTCTTCGCTATTACGCCAGC
TGGCGAAAGGGGGATGTGCTGCAAGGCGATTAAGTTGGGTAACGCCAGGGTTTTCCCAGTCACGACGTTG
TAAAACGACGGCCAGTGAATTGACGCGTATTGGGATATCCCAATGCACTAGTCGTGCTAACGATATGTCT
GAACAAGAGAACTGCGAGCCTAGGAAGGAGTCTGGATCTGTTTCCTCCGAGCAACTTGCTCAATTCCGTT
CCCTCGACGGAGCATCGATGGTAAGTAAGGGCGAAGAATTGTTTACGGGGGTAGTACCAATCCTCGTCGA
GCTCGACGGAGACGTCAACGGACACAAGTTCTCCGTCTCCGGAGAGGGAGAGGGAGACGCCACCTACGGA
AAGCTCACCCTCAAGTTCATCTGCACCACCGGAAAGCTCCCAGTCCCATGGCCAACCCTCGTCACCACCC
TCTCCTGGGGAGTCCAATGCTTCGCCCGTTACCCAGGTAAGTTTGGGAATGTATATTCAATGTAATGAAG
TTGGAGGATTTTTTCAGACCACATGAAGCAACACGACTTCTTCAAGTCCGCCATGCCAGAGGGATACGTC
CAAGAGCGTACCATCTTCTTCAAGGACGACGGAAACTACAAGACCCGTGCCGAGGTCAAGTTCGAGGGAG
ACACCCTCGTCAACCGTATCGAGCTCAAGGTAAGTTTAACATGGGAATCGTGCTTCTGTTTAAACAAGAA
TGGTTTTCAGGGAATCGACTTCAAGGAGGACGGAAACATCCTCGGACACAAGCTCGAGTACAACTACTTC
TCCGACAACGTCTACATCACCGCCGACAAGCAAAAGAACGGAATCAAGGCCAACTTCAAGGTAAGTTTGC
ATTTTGTAATAATTTGAGAATCCAAAAACTTGCTTTTTCAGATCCGTCACAACATCGAGGACGGAGGAGT
CCAACTCGCCGACCACTACCAACAAAACACCCCAATCGGAGACGGACCAGTCCTCCTCCCAGACAACCAC
TACCTCTCCACCCAATCCAAGCTCTCCAAGGACCCAAACGAGAAGCGTGACCACATGGTCCTCCTCGAGT
TCGTCACCGCCGCCGGAATCACCCTCGGAATGGACGAGCTCTACAAGACCGGTCAATCCGGAAAGGTAAG
TTTAAACAAATATATAACTTAAGCGCGCATCTGGGCCTCCCACGAACGGGAGATAACTTCGTATAGCATA
CATTATACGAAGTTATGCATGCTTAGATTTGGATTGAATTAATTTTTTACAAAGCAAGAAAAAAAACACA
AAGAGAATAAATAAATAATAGGAAAAAAAACAAATATTCAGTATTTAAAATTTGAAAATCTACTCCTTGG
CCCGGGGCCGCGTCGATGGCCTCCTGTTTCCACTATCGGCGAGTACTTCTACACAGCCATCGGTCCAGAC
GGCCGCGCTTCTGCGGGCGATTTGTGTACGCCCGACAGTCCCGGCTCCGGATCGGACGATTGCGTCGCAT
CGACCCTGCGCCCAAGCTGCATCATCGAAATTGCCGTCAACCAAGCTCTGATAGAGTTGGTCAAGACCAA
TGCGGAGCATATACGCCCGGAGCCGCGGCGATCCTGCAAGCTCCGGATGCCTCCGCTCGAAGTAGCGCGT
CTGCTGCTCCATACAAGCCAACCACGGCCTCCAGAAGAAGATGTTGGCGACCTCGTATTGGGAATCCCCG
AACATCGCCTCGCTCCAGTCAATGACCGCTGTTATGCGGCCATTGTCTGTTAGTACGTTGTTGGAGCCGA
AATCCGCGTGCACGAGGTGCCGGACTTCGGGGCAGTCCTCGGCCCAAAGCATCAGCTCATCGAGAGCCTG
CGCGACGGACGCACTGACGGTGTCGTCCATCACAGTTTGCCAGTGATACACATGGGGATCAGCAATCGCG
CATATGAAATCACGCCATGTAGTGTATTGACCGATTCCTTGCGGTCCGAATGGGCCGAACCCGCTCGTCT
GGCTAAGATCGGCCGCAGCGATCGCATCCATGGCCTCCGCGACCGGCTGCAGAACAGCGGGCAGTTCGGT
TTCAGGCAGGTCTTGCAACGTGACACCCTGTGCACGGCGGGAGATGCAATAGGTCAGGCTCTCGCTGAAT
TCCCCAATGTCAAGCACTTCCGGAATCGGGAGCGCGGCCGATGCAAAGTGCCGATAAACATAACGATCTT
TGTAGAAACCATCGGCGCAGCTATTTACGCGCAGGACATATCCACGCCCTCCTACATCGAAGCTGAAAGC
ACGAGATTCTTCGCCCTCCGAGAGCTGCATCAGGTCGGAGACGCTGTCGAACTTTTCGATCAGAAACTTC
TCGACAGACGTCGCAGTCAGTTCAGGCTTTTTCATATTACCTTAAAATTCAAAAATTAATTTCACATCAG
TCATAACCAAGAAAACAAAATAAACGTTAGGACAGAAAATTCAAATTAATTAAAAATTATGCTGAATAAG
AAAATTACATGCAAAGCCTTATTTTCCTCATAGAAACAGTTGAATAACATATTTTTTAATTGAAAACATA
GCAAAATTCGTGGTAAAATTTGTCAAAACCTTGGAAAAAATCGAAAAAAGAACATTTCCCGATGCATTTT
CCTATTTCTCGTTGCCTGACAACGTATAAACGTTGAATACTCACTCAACGAATTTGGCTGCTGGCTTGGA
CTCTCGCACGGAAGAGACGCGTGTGTAGATTTACGACGAAAGCAAAAATAGGCCTTGAATCTCAAATATT
TTATTAGAAAACACCAACAATTTAGATATTTCTGTATCCACGGTTGGCGTTGACTGCTTCTGATGGTGGA
GACTTGTCTGGGCACTGGCAGTACTCGGCATCCTTTCCTGGTCTTCCGTCTGGTCCAGTCTCTCCCTGGG
TTCCGTCTGGTCCTTGACGTCCTTGCTTTCCAGATGGTCCTTCTGGTCCAACGGTTCCTGGCTCTCCTGG
TGGTCCGTGAAGACCGTTCTGTCCAGCTGGTCCTGTTGGTCCTTGATCTCCTCTTGGTCCCTTTGGTCCT
GGTCTTCCGATTGGATGCTCGGCGTCGCGTCCCTTCTCTCCTGGTGGTCCTGGCTCTCCGATCTTTCCGA
TTTGACCGGATGATCCTTGCTCTCCTGGATGTCCTGGTTGTCCATCTCTTCCTGGGTTTCCATTTTGACC
CCTGGGGCCAGGAAGTCCACGTGGTCCTGGTCTTCCAAGAGCTCCTGGTGGTCCAACTGGTCCTTGTGGG
CAAGTGAAGCATCCGACAGACTCGCGTTGTGGAGCGATATCATCAGCTCCAACTCCTGGAACACCGTCCA
ATCCTGGGACTCCATCAAGTCCTGGAACTCCTGGAACTCCTTTTGGTCCAGATGGTCCAGCTGGACACTT
GTTATCAGCGTTGCAGTTACACGTAGGTCCATTTCCATTGGCTCCATTTGGAGTCTTTGGCTGGTTGAAG
ACTGGTGGAACTGCTGGTGGCTGTCCCGGAGGTGCAGATGGGGATCCATCAGCATGTGGAGTTGGGGTAG
CGTTGGTCTCTTCATATTGACAACGGACACGCTTGCTAGATCTTCCGATGACAACTATGTCCTTCCACAA
TCCATTGGTAGATTGTCTGAACACATTCATCTCGGTATCAAGCTTCTCTCTGAATCCATCAACCTCCGAG
TAGATGGTTGACATGGTCATGAAGCATACCATAAGAGTGGCGACAGTGACCGAAGCGGTGACGTAGCAAG
CCAATTTTACAGACATCTCTGAAATTATCAAATTTAGGATTTCAAAATAATTCGGCCAAAGAAATGTAAC
TCACCTAGTCTTCGAGAAGCAGAGACTTGTCGATTTCCTACCGGATTCGTCTCCTTTTATTAGGAAATCT
TTCCGCAAGTTTTCAAGTTTTTTTTGATATTTATATACATTACCGACGAGACACGTGTGCGAGACGCAGA
GACGATAAAAGACTGGATAAGAACGGGAGATAAGGAGTACGGATGTAGGTGAGGAATGTGGCCGAAAGGA
CAGATGGGCTTTATTCGGGAAGATTGGTTGGGAAATGAACCAGAGAAGAATGACTGAATAAAGTTGTTGA
AACTTGGTGAGAATGGAAGATAGACAATCGAGGGCAGCGTACGTAGAGAAGAAGGGAATGCTTGAAAGGA
TTTTGCATTTATCTTAATCACCGTCTTCGAGAAGACGAACCATGGCGCCAGTTTCAGAATCCAAGTTTCT
AATATAGTTCATCACAATGTTGACGTTGGTCCAACCTCCGGCTTGCATAATCTCTGGGATGGAAACTCCA
GCGCGAGCCATGTCACGGGCAGCTCCGACACGGGCGGAATGTCCAGACCACGCTAAATACCGCTGTCCGG
AATCATCCTTGGCTCCGTAGATCAGGCGATGAGTAGCTTCGAAGATTCCTTCAAGAGCTCGAGTCGAGAG
TTGTGATGTTGCACTCGGGGCAGCAACTCCGTTCTTGCGAACACGACAAAATAGATAATTATTTGGATCA
TCGGCGACTCCGGAAACCGAAATCCAGCGCTCAACTAGCTTAGTCACGCCCAGGGAGAGCGCTTTTTCGA
CTCCGGCAGTCGAGACCAGCGTTTTTGTACGTCCGATGTGGATGAGCATTCTTCCTCCGTCTGTGCGACT
AATATCCTTGACGCGAATGCGGGCAATTTCGGCGATACGGAGAAGTGTGTTGTAAGCAATTCCGAGGAAG
GCGAGGTTTCGGATGTCCTGGCAACGATCGGAATTTTCCATAAGAGAACGGACCTGATCGAAGTCGGTTC
TGAAAATTTAAATCAGATTAGTTAGTTAGTAAAATCATGTTTAAACTTACCTCTCGAATGCAAGGGCTTG
CTTGGCTCTCTCTCCAGCATCAACATTTTCCTTGCGGATACGTCTCATTACGAGAGATACGGCATTAGAA
TCTGATGGGCGTGGAAGTCCAGATCGGCGATGGAGCATATTGAGCTGTCCGAGATGTTGTTGGATCGTCT
TCACCGCCAATCCACGAGCTTGGAGGTAGAGCAAGTAGTCACGAACGTCTTCTGGCTCGGCTGGGAACCA
CTTGCGGTTGTTAAGCTTGCACCAGGCAGCCCAAGAACGGCACACTGAGAGAAGCATCTTCCAAGTGTGT
TCCGAGAAGGCTTGTCTGTCACGGAACATATCCATGAGGTTCTTGCGAACTTCATCACTTGTCGCGTCAA
CTGGAAGTGCTGGAAGATTTTGATGAACAGTGAGAAGATTTGACATATTTTCGAAGTTTTTTAGATGCAC
TAGAACAAAGCGTGTTGGCTTCCTCTGAGCCCGCTTTCCTTATATACCCGCATTCTGCAGCCTTACAGAA
TGTTCTAGAAGGTCCTAGATGCATTCGTTTGAAAATACTCCCGGTGGGTGCAAAGAGACGCAGACGGAAA
ATGTATCTGGGTCTCTTTATTGTGTACACTACTTTTCCATGTACCGAATGTGAGTCGCCCTCCTTTTGCA
ACAAGCAGCTCGAATGTTCTAGAAAAAGGTGGAAAATAGTATAAATACCGTTGAAAATAAATACCGAACA
ACATTTGCTCTAATTGTGAAATTAGAAATCTTCAAACTATAATCATGTCACTTTACCACTATTTCCGTCC
AGCTCAACGTTCCGTTTTTGGTGATCTCGCGAATAACTTCGTATAGCATACATTATACGAAGTTATACAC
ATGAACGAGAGTCTGCTATTTAAATTTTCAGGCTAGCGGAGGATCTGCATCGGGATCCGGAGGCGGTTCT
GGCGGAGGTTCTGGTGCAGGAGCCTCCGGAGCCTCCGGACTAGTAGGGCAAATGACATGTCCGAGCAGGA
AAATTGTGAACCTAGGAAATCGATAACGAGCTTGGCGTAATCATGGTCATAGCTGTTTCCTGTGTGAAAT
TGTTATCCGCTCACAATTCCACACAACATACGAGCCGGAAGCATAAAGTGTAAAGCCTGGGGTGCCTAAT
GAGTGAGCTAACTCACATTAATTGCGTTGCGCTCACTGCCCGCTTTCCAGTCGGGAAACCTGTCGTGCCA
GCTGCATTAATGAATCGGCCAACGCGCGGGGAGAGGCGGTTTGCGTATTGGGCGCTGTTCCGCTTCCTCG
CTCACTGACTCGCTGCGCTCGGTCGTTCGGCTGCGGCGAGCGGTATCAGCTCACTCAAAGGCGGTAATAC
GGTTATCCACAGAATCAGGGGATAACGCAGGAAAGAACATGTGAGCAAAAGGCCAGCAAAAGGCCAGGAA
CCGTAAAAAGGCCGCGTTGCTGGCGTTTTTCCATAGGCTCCGCCCCCCTGACGAGCATCACAAAAATCGA
CGCTCAAGTCAGAGGTGGCGAAACCCGACAGGACTATAAAGATACCAGGCGTTTCCCCCTGGAAGCTCCC
TCGTGCGCTCTCCTGTTCCGACCCTGCCGCTTACCGGATACCTGTCCGCCTTTCTCCCTTCGGGAAGCGT
GGCGCTTTCTCATAGCTCACGCTGTAGGTATCTCAGTTCGGTGTAGGTCGTTCGCTCCAAGCTGGGCTGT
GTGCACGAACCCCCCGTTCAGCCCGACCGCTGCGCCTTATCCGGTAACTATCGTCTTGAGTCCAACCCTG
TAAGACACGACTTATCGCCACTGGCAGCAGCCACTGGTAACAGGATTAGCAGAGCGAGGTATGTAGGCGG
TGCTACAGAGTTCTTGAAGTGGTGGCCTAACTACGGCTACACTAGAAGAACAGTATTTGGTATCTGCGCT
CTGCTGAAGCCAGTTACCTTCGGAAAAAGAGTTGGTAGCTCTTGATCCGGCAAACAAACCACCGCTGGTA
GCGGTGGTTTTTTTGTTTGCAAGCAGCAGATTACGCGCAGAAAAAAAGGATCTCAA
Features (pLannotate 1.2.2; 18 found; start..end, strand, type, name):
    171..1031    -  CDS            AmpR: β-lactamase; bla; confers resistance to ampicillin, carbenicillin, and related antibiotics
   1032..1136    -  promoter       AmpR promoter: bla
   1231..1266    +  CDS            rop (fragment): Rop protein, which maintains plasmids at low copy number; rop
   1368..1467    +  misc_feature   bom (fragment): basis of mobility region from pBR322
   1473..1630    -  CDS            lacZα (fragment): LacZα fragment of β-galactosidase; lacZ fragment
   1768..2637    +  CDS            mTurquoise2: mTurquoise2 is a basic (constitutively fluorescent) cyan fluorescent protein published in 2012, derived from Aequorea victoria. It is reported to be a rapidly-maturing monomer with very low acid sensitivity.
   2713..2746    +  protein_bind   loxP: Cre-mediated recombination occurs in the 8-bp core sequence (GCATACAT). Cre recombinase
   2863..3885    -  CDS            hph: KHYB_ECOLX - Experimental evidence at protein level: Swiss-Prot protein existence level 1. The aminoglycoside phosphotransferases achieve inactivation of their antibiotic substrates by phosphorylation. Only phosphorylates hygromycin and closely related compounds such as demethyl analogs and destomycin. From Escherichia coli.
   4295..5266    -  CDS            sqt-1: SQT1_CAEEL - Also known as rol-5. Protein inferred from homology: Swiss-Prot protein existence level 3. Nematode cuticles are composed largely of collagen-like proteins. The cuticle functions both as an exoskeleton and as a barrier to protect the worm from its environment. This is a collagen critical for organismal morphogenesis. Mutations in sqt-1 can lengthen, shorten, or helically twist the entire animal. From Caenorhabditis elegans.
   5644..5678    -  terminator     tbb-2 terminator (fragment): tbb-2; transcription terminator for the C. elegans tubulin beta-2 gene
   5687..6766    -  CDS            cre: RECR_BPP1 - Experimental evidence at protein level: Swiss-Prot protein existence level 1. Catalyzes site-specific recombination between two 34-base- pair LOXP sites. Its role is to maintain the phage genome as a monomeric unit-copy plasmid in the lysogenic state. From Escherichia phage P1 (Bacteriophage P1).
   7115..7168    +  CDS            hsp-16.1 (fragment): HSP11_CAEEL - Also known as hsp16-1b. Experimental evidence at transcript level: Swiss-Prot protein existence level 2. From Caenorhabditis elegans.
   7173..7206    +  protein_bind   loxP: Cre-mediated recombination occurs in the 8-bp core sequence (GCATACAT). Cre recombinase
   7420..7436    -  protein_bind   lac operator: The lac repressor binds to the lac operator to inhibit transcription in E. coli. This inhibition can be relieved by adding lactose or isopropyl-β-D-thiogalactopyranoside (IPTG). lac repressor encoded by lacI
   7444..7474    -  promoter       lac promoter: promoter for the E. coli lac operon
   7489..7510    -  protein_bind   CAP binding site: CAP binding activates transcription in the presence of cAMP. E. coli catabolite activator protein
   7523..7615    -  CDS            lacI (fragment): lac repressor; lacI; The lac repressor binds to the lac operator to inhibit transcription in E. coli. This inhibition can be relieved by adding lactose or isopropyl-β-D-thiogalactopyranoside (IPTG).
   7798..8386    -  rep_origin     ori: high-copy-number ColE1/pMB1/pBR322/pUC origin of replication
