[The description below was written by a language model from this plasmid's Addgene catalogue record and pLannotate feature annotations shown in this document.]
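Description:
pTG618 is a pUC19-based bacterial cloning plasmid that serves as a repair-template source for genome engineering in C. elegans, carrying an mTurquoise fluorescent tag combined with a nested, self-excising selection cassette (NSEC). It is propagated in E. coli through the high-copy ColE1/pUC origin and selected with ampicillin via the β-lactamase gene. Remnants of the pUC19 lacZα region, lac promoter/operator and CAP site flank the insert, along with small annotated fragments of rop, bom and lacI that are backbone residue rather than functional parts.

The payload begins with an mTurquoise2 cyan fluorescent protein coding sequence, followed by a cassette bounded by two loxP sites in the same orientation. Between the loxP sites, on the opposite strand, lie a hygromycin phosphotransferase gene (hph) for drug selection of edited worms, a sqt-1 collagen sequence, which in cassettes of this type acts as a visible morphological (roller-type) marker, and a Cre recombinase coding sequence with a tbb-2 terminator fragment. A short hsp-16.1 fragment annotated next to Cre suggests heat-shock-inducible control of the recombinase, although the feature table does not annotate any worm promoters explicitly. The intended logic is that integrants are identified by hygromycin resistance and the visible phenotype, after which Cre expression recombines the loxP sites and removes the entire selection cassette, including Cre itself, leaving the fluorescent tag and a single loxP scar.

No locus-specific homology arms are annotated or mentioned, so the plasmid appears to be a generic template to which homology to a gene of interest is added for making mTurquoise knock-ins. The record does not detail how the cassette is "nested" relative to the fluorescent protein sequence.
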