Addgene plasmid #237393: pTG618
Purpose: mTurquoise^NSEC^ repair template
Depositing lab: Ariel Pani. Depositing organization: University of Virginia. Publication: Engineering the C. elegans genome with a nested, self-excising selection cassette. Gibney TV, Pani AM. Genetics. 2026 Jan 20:iyag016. doi: 10.1093/genetics/iyag016. PubMed 41557645.
Backbone
  Vector backbone: pUC19
Growth in bacteria
  Bacterial resistance: Ampicillin, 100 μg/mL
  Growth temperature: 37°C
  Growth strain: DH5alpha
  Copy number: Unknown
Gene/Insert
  Gene/Insert name: mTurquoise^NSEC^
  Species: C. elegans (nematode), Synthetic
Terms and licenses: Academic/Nonprofit Terms; Industry Terms: Not Available to Industry
Depositor comments: Please visit https://doi.org/10.1101/2025.04.11.648432 for bioRxiv preprint.
How to cite: pTG618 was a gift from Ariel Pani (Addgene plasmid # 237393 ; http://n2t.net/addgene:237393 ; RRID:Addgene_237393)
